>Addgene plasmid #81076 | pconst #2-RFP | depositor full sequence | sequence record 153933 | pconst #2-RFP sequence 2777 bps
GAATTCATGAGATCTTTGACAGCTAGCTCAGTCCTAGGTATTGTGCTAGCGGATCTTTTAAGAAGGAGAT
ATACATATGGCGAGTAGCGAAGACGTTATCAAAGAGTTCATGCGTTTCAAAGTTCGTATGGAAGGTTCCG
TTAACGGTCACGAGTTCGAAATCGAAGGTGAAGGTGAAGGTCGTCCGTACGAAGGTACCCAGACCGCTAA
ACTGAAAGTTACCAAAGGTGGTCCGCTGCCGTTCGCTTGGGACATCCTGTCCCCGCAGTTCCAGTACGGT
TCCAAAGCTTACGTTAAACACCCGGCTGACATCCCGGACTACCTGAAACTGTCCTTCCCGGAAGGTTTCA
AATGGGAACGTGTTATGAACTTCGAAGACGGTGGTGTTGTTACCGTTACCCAGGACTCCTCCCTGCAAGA
CGGTGAGTTCATCTACAAAGTTAAACTGCGTGGTACCAACTTCCCGTCCGACGGTCCGGTTATGCAGAAA
AAAACCATGGGTTGGGAAGCTTCCACCGAACGTATGTACCCGGAAGACGGTGCTCTGAAAGGTGAAATCA
AAATGCGTCTGAAACTGAAAGACGGTGGTCACTACGACGCTGAAGTTAAAACCACCTACATGGCTAAAAA
ACCGGTTCAGCTGCCGGGTGCTTACAAAACCGACATCAAACTGGACATCACCTCCCACAACGAAGACTAC
ACCATCGTTGAACAGTACGAACGTGCTGAAGGTCGTCACTCCACCGGTGCTTAAGGATCCAAACTCGAGT
AAGGATCTCCAGGCATCAAATAAAACGAAAGGCTCAGTCGAAAGACTGGGCCTTTCGTTTTATCTGTTGT
TTGTCGGTGAACGCTCTCTACTAGAGTCACACTGGCTCACCTTCGGGTGGGCCTTTCTGCGTTTATACCT
AGGGATATATTCCGCTTCCTCGCTCACTGACTCGCTACGCTCGGTCGTTCGACTGCGGCGAGCGGAAATG
GCTTACGAACGGGGCGGAGATTTCCTGGAAGATGCCAGGAAGATACTTAACAGGGAAGTGAGAGGGCCGC
GGCAAAGCCGTTTTTCCATAGGCTCCGCCCCCCTGACAAGCATCACGAAATCTGACGCTCAAATCAGTGG
TGGCGAAACCCGACAGGACTATAAAGATACCAGGCGTTTCCCCCTGGCGGCTCCCTCGTGCGCTCTCCTG
TTCCTGCCTTTCGGTTTACCGGTGTCATTCCGCTGTTATGGCCGCGTTTGTCTCATTCCACGCCTGACAC
TCAGTTCCGGGTAGGCAGTTCGCTCCAAGCTGGACTGTATGCACGAACCCCCCGTTCAGTCCGACCGCTG
CGCCTTATCCGGTAACTATCGTCTTGAGTCCAACCCGGAAAGACATGCAAAAGCACCACTGGCAGCAGCC
ACTGGTAATTGATTTAGAGGAGTTAGTCTTGAAGTCATGCGCCGGTTAAGGCTAAACTGAAAGGACAAGT
TTTGGTGACTGCGCTCCTCCAAGCCAGTTACCTCGGTTCAAAGAGTTGGTAGCTCAGAGAACCTTCGAAA
AACCGCCCTGCAAGGCGGTTTTTTCGTTTTCAGAGCAAGAGATTACGCGCAGACCAAAACGATCTCAAGA
AGATCATCTTATTAATCAGATAAAATATTTCTAGATTTCAGTGCAATTTATCTCTTCAAATGTAGCACCT
GAAGTCAGCCCCATACGATATAAGTTGTTACTAGTGCTTGGATTCTCACCAATAAAAAACGCCCGGCGGC
AACCGAGCGTTCTGAACAAATCCAGATGGAGTTCTGAGGTCATTACTGGATCTATCAACAGGAGTCCAAG
CGAGCTCTCGAACCCCAGAGTCCCGCTCAGAAGAACTCGTCAAGAAGGCGATAGAAGGCGATGCGCTGCG
AATCGGGAGCGGCGATACCGTAAAGCACGAGGAAGCGGTCAGCCCATTCGCCGCCAAGCTCTTCAGCAAT
ATCACGGGTAGCCAACGCTATGTCCTGATAGCGGTCCGCCACACCCAGCCGGCCACAGTCGATGAATCCA
GAAAAGCGGCCATTTTCCACCATGATATTCGGCAAGCAGGCATCGCCATGGGTCACGACGAGATCCTCGC
CGTCGGGCATGCGCGCCTTGAGCCTGGCGAACAGTTCGGCTGGCGCGAGCCCCTGATGCTCTTCGTCCAG
ATCATCCTGATCGACAAGACCGGCTTCCATCCGAGTACGTGCTCGCTCGATGCGATGTTTCGCTTGGTGG
TCGAATGGGCAGGTAGCCGGATCAAGCGTATGCAGCCGCCGCATTGCATCAGCCATGATGGATACTTTCT
CGGCAGGAGCAAGGTGAGATGACAGGAGATCCTGCCCCGGCACTTCGCCCAATAGCAGCCAGTCCCTTCC
CGCTTCAGTGACAACGTCGAGCACAGCTGCGCAAGGAACGCCCGTCGTGGCCAGCCACGATAGCCGCGCT
GCCTCGTCCTGCAGTTCATTCAGGGCACCGGACAGGTCGGTCTTGACAAAAAGAACCGGGCGCCCCTGCG
CTGACAGCCGGAACACGGCGGCATCAGAGCAGCCGATTGTCTGTTGTGCCCAGTCATAGCCGAATAGCCT
CTCCACCCAAGCGGCCGGAGAACCTGCGTGCAATCCATCTTGTTCAATCATGCGAAACGATCCTCATCCT
GTCTCTTGATCAGATCATGATCCCCTGCGCCATCAGATCCTTGGCGGCAAGAAAGCCATCCAGTTTACTT
TGCAGGGCTTCCCAACCTTACCAGAGGGCGCCCCAGCTGGCAATTCC
Features (pLannotate 1.2.2; 9 found; start..end, strand, type, name):
     16..41      +  promoter       J23119(SpeI) promoter (fragment): bacterial promoter (Registry of Standard Biological Parts BBa J23119) modified to end with an SpeI site
     77..754     +  CDS            mRFP1: monomeric derivative of DsRed (Campbell et al., 2002)
    787..858     +  terminator     rrnB T1 terminator: transcription terminator T1 from the E. coli rrnB gene
    874..901     +  terminator     T7Te terminator: phage T7 early transcription terminator
    920..975     -  rep_origin     RSF ori (fragment): Plasmids containing the RSF 1030 origin of replication can be propagated in E. coli cells that contain additional plasmids with compatible origins.
   1063..1608    -  rep_origin     p15A ori: Plasmids containing the medium-copy-number p15A origin of replication can be propagated in E. coli cells that contain a second plasmid with the ColE1 origin.
   1722..1816    -  terminator     lambda t0 terminator: transcription terminator from phage lambda
   1850..2641    -  CDS            neo: KKA2_KLEPN - Also known as kan, nptII. Experimental evidence at protein level: Swiss-Prot protein existence level 1. Resistance to kanamycin, neomycin, paromomycin, ribostamycin, butirosin and gentamicin B. From Klebsiella pneumoniae.
   2673..2777    -  CDS            tnpA (fragment): TN5P_ECOLX - Also known as tnp. Experimental evidence at protein level: Swiss-Prot protein existence level 1. Mediates transposition of transposon Tn5 by a 'cut and paste' mechanism. First, the monomeric transposase binds the 19 bp inverted DNA repeats flanking the transposon. Then, dimerization of the DNA- bound transposase creates a synaptic DNA complex. After nicking of the first DNA strand, excision of the transposon proceeds through a series of intermediates. The transposase then mediates the insertion of the transposon at a new site by strand transfer. The activity of the wild- type tran
