[The description below was written by a language model from this plasmid's Addgene catalogue record and pLannotate feature annotations shown in this document.]
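Description:
pconst #2-RFP is a small (2,777 bp) bacterial expression plasmid built on the BglBrick-style backbone pBbA0k-RFP. It replicates in E. coli from the p15A origin. The catalogue entry labels its copy number as both low and medium, and p15A is generally regarded as a medium-copy origin that is compatible with ColE1-type plasmids. Selection is by kanamycin, through a neo/nptII aminoglycoside phosphotransferase gene on the reverse strand, followed by a lambda t0 terminator. The short Tn5 transposase fragment annotated next to the resistance gene is probably residual sequence carried over from the Tn5-derived kanamycin cassette rather than a functional element. The brief RSF ori fragment near the p15A origin is likewise only a partial match and not a second working replicon.

The payload is a simple constitutive reporter unit. The record gives the promoter as BBa_J23104, a member of the Anderson collection of synthetic sigma-70 promoters. The automated annotation instead labels this region as a fragment of the related J23119 promoter, which is expected because the family members differ at only a few positions. This promoter drives the 678 bp mRFP1 coding sequence, a monomeric red fluorescent protein derived from DsRed. Transcription is stopped by tandem rrnB T1 and T7Te terminators, which insulate the reporter from the rest of the plasmid.

The stated purpose is constitutive RFP expression in a BioBrick-format construct. It was deposited alongside work on dynamic pathway regulation with stress-response promoters, and the "#2" in the name suggests it is one of a numbered set. The record does not state its exact experimental role, though an unregulated fluorescence reference for comparison with regulated promoters would be consistent with this design.
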