Addgene plasmid #81076: pconst #2-RFP
Purpose: constitutive promoter expressing RFP, biobrick construction
Depositing lab: Paul Adams & Jay Keasling. Depositing organization: Lawrence Berkeley National Laboratory. Publication: Engineering dynamic pathway regulation using stress-response promoters. Dahl RH, Zhang F, Alonso-Gutierrez J, Baidoo E, Batth TS, Redding-Johanson AM, Petzold CJ, Mukhopadhyay A, Lee TS, Adams PD, Keasling JD. Nat Biotechnol. 2013 Nov;31(11):1039-46. doi: 10.1038/nbt.2689. Epub 2013 Oct 20. PubMed 24142050.
Backbone
  Vector backbone: pBbA0k-RFP
  Backbone size w/o insert (bp): 2099
  Total vector size (bp): 2777
  Vector type: P15A origin, Constitutive promoter, kanR
  Selectable markers: Kan
Growth in bacteria
  Bacterial resistance: Kanamycin, 50 μg/mL
  Growth temperature: 37°C
  Growth strain: DH5alpha
  Growth instructions: medium copy
  Copy number: Low Copy
Gene/Insert
  Gene/Insert name: RFP
  Insert size (bp): 678
  Promoter: Constitutive Promoter- BBa_J23104
  Cloning method: Unknown
  Sequencing primers: 5′ ttgacagctagctcagtcctaggtattgtgctagc
Terms and licenses: Academic/Nonprofit Terms; Industry Terms: Not Available to Industry
How to cite: pconst #2-RFP was a gift from Paul Adams & Jay Keasling (Addgene plasmid # 81076 ; http://n2t.net/addgene:81076 ; RRID:Addgene_81076)
