>Addgene plasmid #81076 | pconst #2-RFP | addgene partial sequence | sequence record 157121 | RNAde-BB-3 5'-tacggacgaccttcaccttc-3'
TCCATACGAACTTTGAAACGCATGAACTCTTTGATAACGTCTTCGCTACTCGCCATATGTATATCTCCTT
CTTAAAAGATCCGCTAGCACAATACCTAGGACTGAGCTAGCTGTCAAAGATCTCATGAATTCGGAATTGC
CAGCTGGGGCGCCCTCTGGTAAGGTTGGGAAGCCCTGCAAAGTAAACTGGATGGCTTTCTTGCCGCCAAG
GATCTGATGGCGCAGGGGATCATGATCTGATCAAGAGACAGGATGAGGATCGTTTCGCATGATTGAACAA
GATGGATTGCACGCAGGTTCTCCGGCCGCTTGGGTGGAGAGGCTATTCGGCTATGACTGGGCACAACAGA
CAATCGGCTGCTCTGATGCCGCCGTGTTCCGGCTGTCAGCGCAGGGGCGCCCGGTTCTTTTTGTCAAGAC
CGACCTGTCCGGTGCCCTGAATGAACTGCAGGACGAGGCAGCGCGGCTATCGTGGCTGGCCACGACGGGC
GTTCCTTGCGCAGCTGTGCTCGACGTTGTCACTGAAGCGGGAAGGGACTGGCTGCTATTGGGCGAAGTGC
CGGGGCAGGATCTCCTGTCATCTCACCTTGCTCCTGCCGAGAAAGTATCCATCATGGCTGATGCAATGCG
GCGGCTGCATACGCTTGATCCGGCTACCTGCCCATTCGACCACCAAGCGAAACATCGCATCGAGCGAGCA
CGTACTCGGATGGAAGCCGGTCTTGTCGATCAGGATGATCTGGACGAAGAGCATCAGGGGCTCGCGCCAG
CCGAACTGTTCGCCAGGCTCAAGGCGCGCATGCCCGACGGCGAGGATCTCGTCGTGACCCATGGCGATGC
CTGCTTGCCGAATATCATGGTGGAAAATGGCCGCTTTTCTGGATTCATCGACTGTGGCCGGCTGGGTGTG
GCGGACCGCTATCAGGACATAGCGTT
