>Addgene plasmid #81076 | pconst #2-RFP | addgene partial sequence | sequence record 157122 | jkRFP-F 5'-tggtcactacgacgctgaag-3'
TTCAGCTGCCGGGTGCTTACAAAACCGACATCAAACTGGACATCACCTCCCACAACGAAGACTACACCAT
CGTTGAACAGTACGAACGTGCTGAAGGTCGTCACTCCACCGGTGCTTAAGGATCCAAACTCGAGTAAGGA
TCTCCAGGCATCAAATAAAACGAAAGGCTCAGTCGAAAGACTGGGCCTTTCGTTTTATCTGTTGTTTGTC
GGTGAACGCTCTCTACTAGAGTCACACTGGCTCACCTTCGGGTGGGCCTTTCTGCGTTTATACCTAGGGA
TATATTCCGCTTCCTCGCTCACTGACTCGCTACGCTCGGTCGTTCGACTGCGGCGAGCGGAAATGGCTTA
CGAACGGGGCGGAGATTTCCTGGAAGATGCCAGGAAGATACTTAACAGGGAAGTGAGAGGGCCGCGGCAA
AGCCGTTTTTCCATAGGCTCCGCCCCCCTGACAAGCATCACGAAATCTGACGCTCAAATCAGTGGTGGCG
AAACCCGACAGGACTATAAAGATACCAGGCGTTTCCCCCTGGCGGCTCCCTCGTGCGCTCTCCTGTTCCT
GCCTTTCGGTTTACCGGTGTCATTCCGCTGTTATGGCCGCGTTTGTCTCATTCCACGCCTGACACTCAGT
TCCGGGTAGGCAGTTCGCTCCAAGCTGGACTGTATGCACGAACCCCCCGTTCAGTCCGACCGCTGCGCCT
TATCCGGTAACTATCGTCTTGAGTCCAACCCGGAAAGACATGCAAAAGCACCACTGGCAGCAGCCACTGG
TAATTGATTTAGAGGAGTTAGTCTTGAAGTCATGCGCCGGTTAAGGCTAAACTGAAAGGACAAGTTTTGG
TGACTGCGCTCCTCCAAGCCAGTTACCTCGGTTCAAAGAGTTGGTAGCTCAGAGAACCTTCG
